>Addgene plasmid #157362 | pD649-HAsp-PDGFRL-COMP5AP-AviTag-9xHis | depositor full sequence | sequence record 303833 | Full Sequence
TTTCAATATTATTGAAGCATTTATCAGGGTTATTGTCTCATGAGCGGATACATATTTGAATGTATTTAGA
AAAATAAACAAATAGGGGTCAGTGTTACAACCAATTAACCAATTCTGAACATTATCGCGAGCCCATTTAT
ACCTGAATATGGCTCATAACACCCCTTGCTCATGACCAAAATCCCTTAACGTGAGTTACGCGCGCGTCGT
TCCACTGAGCGTCAGACCCCGTAGAAAAGATCAAAGGATCTTCTTGAGATCCTTTTTTTCTGCGCGTAAT
CTGCTGCTTGCAAACAAAAAAACCACCGCTACCAGCGGTGGTTTGTTTGCCGGATCAAGAGCTACCAACT
CTTTTTCCGAAGGTAACTGGCTTCAGCAGAGCGCAGATACCAAATACTGTTCTTCTAGTGTAGCCGTAGT
TAGCCCACCACTTCAAGAACTCTGTAGCACCGCCTACATACCTCGCTCTGCTAATCCTGTTACCAGTGGC
TGCTGCCAGTGGCGATAAGTCGTGTCTTACCGGGTTGGACTCAAGACGATAGTTACCGGATAAGGCGCAG
CGGTCGGGCTGAACGGGGGGTTCGTGCACACAGCCCAGCTTGGAGCGAACGACCTACACCGAACTGAGAT
ACCTACAGCGTGAGCTATGAGAAAGCGCCACGCTTCCCGAAGGGAGAAAGGCGGACAGGTATCCGGTAAG
CGGCAGGGTCGGAACAGGAGAGCGCACGAGGGAGCTTCCAGGGGGAAACGCCTGGTATCTTTATAGTCCT
GTCGGGTTTCGCCACCTCTGACTTGAGCGTCGATTTTTGTGATGCTCGTCAGGGGGGCGGAGCCTATGGA
AAAACGCCAGCAACGCGGCCTTTTTACGGTTCCTGGCCTTTTGCTGGCCTTTTGCTCACATGTTCTTTCC
TGCGTTATCCCCTGATTCTGTGGATAACCGTATTACCGCCTTTGAGTGAGCTGATACCGCTCGCCGCAGC
CGAACGACCGAGCGCAGCGAGTCAGTGAGCGAGGAAGCGGAAGGCGAGAGTAGGGAACTGCCAGGCATCA
AACTAAGCAGAAGGCCCCTGACGGATGGCCTTTTTGCGTTTCTACAAACTCTTTCTGTGTTGTAAAACGA
CGGCCAGTCTTAAGCTCGGGCCCCCTGGGCGGTTCTGATAACGAGTAATCGTTAATCCGCAAATAACGTA
AAAACCCGCTTCGGCGGGTTTTTTTATGGGGGGAGTTTAGGGAAAGAGCATTTGTCAGAATATTTAAGGG
CGCCTGTCACTTTGCTTGATATATGAGAATTATTTAACCTTATAAATGAGAAAAAAGCAACGCACTTTAA
ATAAGATACGTTGCTTTTTCGATTGATGAACACCTATAATTAAACTATTCATCTATTATTTATGATTTTT
TGTATATACAATATTTCTAGTTTGTTAAAGAGAATTAAGAAAATAAATCTCGAAAATAATAAAGGGAAAA
TCAGTTTTTGATATCAAAATTATACATGTCAACGATAATACAAAATATAATACAAACTATAAGATGTTAT
CAGTATTTATTATCATTTAGAATAAATTTTGTGTCGCCCTTAATTGTGAGCGGATAACAATTACGAGCTT
CATGCACAGTGGCGTTGACTCAATATTGGCCATTAGCCATATTATTCATTGGTTATATAGCATAAATCAA
TATTGGCTATTGGCCATTGCATACGTTGTATCTATATCATAATATGTACATTTATATTGGCTCATGTCCA
ATATGACCGCCATGTTGGCATTGATTATTGACTAGTTATTAATAGTAATCAATTACGGGGTCATTAGTTC
ATAGCCCATATATGGAGTTCCGCGTTACATAACTTACGGTAAATGGCCCGCCTGGCTGACCGCCCAACGA
CCCCCGCCCATTGACGTCAATAATGACGTATGTTCCCATAGTAACGCCAATAGGGACTTTCCATTGACGT
CAATGGGTGGAGTATTTACGGTAAACTGCCCACTTGGCAGTACATCAAGTGTATCATATGCCAAGTACGC
CCCCTATTGACGTCAATGACGGTAAATGGCCCGCCTGGCATTATGCCCAGTACATGACCTTATGGGACTT
TCCTACTTGGCAGTACATCTACGTATTAGTCATCGCTATTACCATGGTGATGCGGTTTTGGCAGTACATC
AATGGGCGTGGATAGCGGTTTGACTCACGGGGATTTCCAAGTCTCCACCCCATTGACGTCAATGGGAGTT
TGTTTTGGCACCAAAATCAACGGGACTTTCCAAAATGTCGTAACAACTCCGCCCCATTGACGCAAATGGG
CGGTAGGCGTGTACGGTGGGAGGTCTATATAAGCAGAGCTCGTTTAGTGAACCGTCAGATCGCCTGGAGA
CGCCATCCACGCTGTTTTGACCTCCATAGAAGACACCGGGACCGATCCAGCCTCCGCGGCCGGGAACGGT
GCATTGGAACGCGGATTCCCCGTGCCAAGAGTGACGTAAGTACCGCCTATAGAGTCTATAGGCCCACCCC
CTTGGCTTCGTTAGAACGCGGCTACAATTAATACATAACCTTATGTATCATACACATACGATTTAGGTGA
CACTATAGAATAACATCCACTTTGCCTTTCTCTCCACAGGTGTCCACTCCCAGGTCCAACTGCACCTCGG
TTCTATCGAAAACGCGCCTGCTAGCGCCACCATGAAGACCATCATTGCCCTGAGCTACATCTTCTGCCTG
GTGTTCGCTGCGGCCGCCCAACATCTGCCTAAGAACAAGAGGCCCAAAGAGCCCGGCGAGAACAGAATCA
AGCCCACCAACAAGAAAGTGAAGCCGAAGATCCCCAAGATGAAGGACCGGGACAGCGCCAATAGCGCCCC
TAAGACACAGTCTATCATGATGCAGGTCCTGGACAAGGGCAGATTCCAGAAGCCTGCCGCCACACTGTCT
CTGCTGGCTGGACAGACAGTGGAACTGCGGTGCAAGGGAAGCAGAATCGGCTGGTCTTACCCCGCCTACC
TGGACACCTTCAAGGACAGCAGACTGAGCGTGAAGCAGAACGAGAGATACGGCCAGCTGACCCTGGTCAA
TAGCACCTCTGCCGATACCGGCGAGTTCAGCTGTTGGGTGCAACTGTGCAGCGGCTACATCTGCAGAAAG
GACGAGGCCAAGACCGGCAGCACCTACATCTTTTTCACCGAGAAGGGCGAGCTGTTCGTGCCCTCTCCTA
GCTACTTCGACGTGGTGTATCTGAACCCCGACAGACAGGCCGTGGTGCCTTGTAGAGTGACAGTGCTGAG
CGCCAAAGTGACCCTGCACAGAGAGTTCCCCGCCAAAGAGATTCCTGCCAACGGCACCGACATCGTGTAC
GACATGAAGCGGGGCTTCGTGTACCTGCAGCCTCACTCTGAACACCAGGGCGTCGTGTACTGTAGAGCCG
AAGCTGGCGGCAGATCCCAGATCAGCGTGAAGTACCAGCTGCTGTACGTGGCCGTGCCTTCTGGCCCTCC
TAGCACAACAATCCTGGCCAGCAGCAACAAAGTGAAGTCCGGCGACGACATCAGCGTGCTGTGTACAGTG
CTGGGCGAGCCCGATGTGGAAGTGGAATTCACCTGGATCTTCCCCGGCCAGAAAGACGAGAGGCCTGTGA
CCATTCAGGACACCTGGCGCCTGATCCACAGAGGCCTGGGACACACCACAAGAATCAGCCAGAGCGTGAT
CACCGTCGAGGACTTCGAGACAATCGACGCCGGCTACTACATCTGTACAGCCCAGAATCTGCAGGGCCAG
ACCACCGTGGCTACAACCGTGGAATTCTCTGGCGCGCCGGAAGATCAAGTTGATCCAAGATTGATTGATG
GCAAGGGCGGATCTCTGGAGGTGCTGTTCCAGGGACCAGGCGGAAGCGGCAATCCCGGCGGCGATCTGGC
CCCCCAGATGCTGCGCGAGCTGCAGGAGACCAATGCCGCCCTGCAGGACGTGCGCGAGCTGCTGCGCCAC
CGCGTGAAGGAGATCACCTTCCTGAAGAACACCGTGATGGAGTGCGACGCCTGCGGTATGCAGCCCTCTA
GAGGCTCCGGCTCCATCATCCCAGTTGAGGAGGAGAACCCGGACTTCTGGAACCGCGAGGCAGCCGAGGC
CCTGGGTGCCGCCAAGAAGCTGCAGCCTGCACAGACAGCCGCCAAGAACCTCATCATCTTCCTGGGCGAT
GGGATGGGGGTGTCTACGGTGACAGCTGCCAGGATCCTAAAAGGGCAGAAGAAGGACAAACTGGGGCCTG
AGATACCCCTGGCCATGGACCGCTTCCCATATGTGGCTCTGTCCAAGACATACAATGTAGACAAACATGT
GCCAGACAGTGGAGCCACAGCCACGGCCTACCTGTGCGGGGTCAAGGGCAACTTCCAGACCATTGGCTTG
AGTGCAGCCGCCCGCTTTAACCAGTGCAACACGACACGCGGCAACGAGGTCATCTCCGTGATGAATCGGG
CCAAGAAAGCAGGGAAGTCAGTGGGAGTGGTAACCACCACACGAGTGCAGCACGCCTCGCCAGCCGGCAC
CTACGCCCACACGGTGAACCGCAACTGGTACTCGGACGCCGACGTGCCTGCCTCGGCCCGCCAGGAGGGG
TGCCAGGACATCGCTACGCAGCTCATCTCCAACATGGACATTGACGTGATCCTAGGTGGAGGCCGAAAGT
ACATGTTTCGCATGGGAACCCCAGACCCTGAGTACCCAGATGACTACAGCCAAGGTGGGACCAGGCTGGA
CGGGAAGAATCTGGTGCAGGAATGGCTGGCGAAGCGCCAGGGTGCCCGGTATGTGTGGAACCGCACTGAG
CTCATGCAGGCTTCCCTGGACCCGTCTGTGACCCATCTCATGGGTCTCTTTGAGCCTGGAGACATGAAAT
ACGAGATCCACCGAGACTCCACACTGGACCCCTCCCTGATGGAGATGACAGAGGCTGCCCTGCGCCTGCT
GAGCAGGAACCCCCGCGGCTTCTTCCTCTTCGTGGAGGGTGGTCGCATCGACCATGGTCATCATGAAAGC
AGGGCTTACCGGGCACTGACTGAGACGATCATGTTCGACGACGCCATTGAGAGGGCGGGCCAGCTCACCA
GCGAGGAGGACACGCTGAGCCTCGTCACTGCCGACCACTCCCACGTCTTCTCCTTCGGAGGCTACCCCCT
GCGAGGGAGCTCCATCTTCGGGCTGGCCCCTGGCAAGGCCCGGGACAGGAAGGCCTACACGGTCCTCCTA
TACGGAAACGGTCCAGGCTATGTGCTCAAGGACGGCGCCCGGCCGGATGTTACCGAGAGCGAGAGCGGGA
GCCCCGAGTATCGGCAGCAGTCAGCAGTGCCCCTGGACGAAGAGACCCACGCAGGCGAGGACGTGGCGGT
GTTCGCGCGCGGCCCGCAGGCGCACCTGGTTCACGGCGTGCAGGAGCAGACCTTCATAGCGCACGTCATG
GCCTTCGCCGCCTGCCTGGAGCCCTACACCGCCTGCGACCTGGCGCCCCCCGCCGGCACCACCGACGCCG
CGCACCCGGGTGGCGGAGGACTGAACGACATCTTCGAGGCTCAGAAAATCGAATGGCACGAACATCACCA
TCACCATCACCATCACCATTAAGGCCGGCCTGTAGTCACTGGCACAACGCGTTACCCGGTAAGCCAATCG
GGTATACACGGTCGTCATACTGCAGACAGGGTTCTTCTACTTTGCAAGATAGTCTTGAGTAGTAAAATAA
ATAGATAGAGAAAATCAGCCTCGACTGTGCCTTCTAGTTGCCAGCCATCTGTTGTTTGCCCCTCCCCCGT
GCCTTCCTTGACCCTGGAAGGTGCCACTCCCACTGTCCTTTCCTAATAAAATGAGGAAATTGCATCACAA
CACTCAACCCTATCTCGGTCTATTCTTTTGATTTATAAGGGATTTTGCCGATTTCGGCCTATTGGTTAAA
AAATGAGCTGATTTAACAAAAATTTAACGCGAATTAATTCTGTGGAATGTGTGTCAGTTAGGGTGTGGAA
AGTCCCCAGGCTCCCCAGCAGGCAGAAGTATGCAAAGCATGCATCTCAATTAGTCAGCAACCAGGTGTGG
AAAGTCCCCAGGCTCCCCAGCAGGCAGAAGTATGCAAAGCATGCATCTCAATTAGTCAGCAACCATAGTC
CCGCCCCTAACTCCGCCCATCCCGCCCCTAACTCCGCCCAGTTCCGCCCATTCTCCGCCCCATGGCTGAC
TAATTTTTTTTATTTATGCAGAGGCCGAGGCCGCCTCTGCCTCTGAGCTATTCCAGAAGTAGTGAGGAGG
CTTTTTTGGAGGCCTAGGCTTTTGCAAAAAGCTCCCGGGAGCTTGTATATCCATTTTCGGATCTGATCAG
CACGTGTTGACAATTAATCATCGGCATAGTATATCGGCATAGTATAATACGACAAGGTGAGGAACTAAAC
CATGACCGAGTACAAGCCCACGGTGCGCCTCGCCACCCGCGACGACGTCCCCAGGGCCGTACGCACCCTC
GCCGCCGCGTTCGCCGACTACCCCGCCACGCGCCACACCGTCGATCCGGACCGCCACATCGAGCGGGTCA
CCGAGCTGCAAGAACTCTTCCTCACGCGCGTCGGGCTCGACATCGGCAAGGTGTGGGTCGCGGACGACGG
CGCCGCGGTGGCGGTCTGGACCACGCCGGAGAGCGTCGAAGCGGGGGCGGTGTTCGCCGAGATCGGCCCG
CGCATGGCCGAGTTGAGCGGTTCCCGGCTGGCCGCGCAGCAACAGATGGAAGGCCTCCTGGCGCCGCACC
GGCCCAAGGAGCCCGCGTGGTTCCTGGCCACCGTCGGCGTCTCGCCCGACCACCAGGGCAAGGGTCTGGG
CAGCGCCGTCGTGCTCCCCGGAGTGGAGGCGGCCGAGCGCGCCGGGGTGCCCGCCTTCCTGGAGACATCC
GCGCCCCGCAACCTCCCCTTCTACGAGCGGCTCGGCTTCACCGTCACCGCCGACGTCGAGGTGCCCGAAG
GACCGCGCACCTGGTGCATGACCCGCAAGCCCGGTGCCTGACACGTGCTACGAGATTTCGATTCCACCGC
CGCCTTCTATGAAAGGTTGGGCTTCGGAATCGTTTTCCGGGACGCCGGCTGGATGATCCTCCAGCGCGGG
GATCTCATGCTGGAGTTCTTCGCCCACCCCAACTTGTTTATTGCAGCTTATAATGGTTACAAATAAAGCA
ATAGCATCACAAATTTCACAAATAAAGCATTTTTTTCACTGCATTCTAGTTGTGGTTTGTCCAAACTCAT
CAATGTATCTTATCATGTCTGTATACCGTCGACCTCTAGCTAGAGCTTGGCGTAATCATGGTCATTACCA
ATGCTTAATCAGTGAGGCACCTATCTCAGCGATCTGTCTATTTCGTTCATCCATAGTTGCCTGACTCCCC
GTCGTGTAGATAACTACGATACGGGAGGGCTTACCATCTGGCCCCAGCGCTGCGATGATACCGCGAGAAC
CACGCTCACCGGCTCCGGATTTATCAGCAATAAACCAGCCAGCCGGAAGGGCCGAGCGCAGAAGTGGTCC
TGCAACTTTATCCGCCTCCATCCAGTCTATTAATTGTTGCCGGGAAGCTAGAGTAAGTAGTTCGCCAGTT
AATAGTTTGCGCAACGTTGTTGCCATCGCTACAGGCATCGTGGTGTCACGCTCGTCGTTTGGTATGGCTT
CATTCAGCTCCGGTTCCCAACGATCAAGGCGAGTTACATGATCCCCCATGTTGTGCAAAAAAGCGGTTAG
CTCCTTCGGTCCTCCGATCGTTGTCAGAAGTAAGTTGGCCGCAGTGTTATCACTCATGGTTATGGCAGCA
CTGCATAATTCTCTTACTGTCATGCCATCCGTAAGATGCTTTTCTGTGACTGGTGAGTACTCAACCAAGT
CATTCTGAGAATAGTGTATGCGGCGACCGAGTTGCTCTTGCCCGGCGTCAATACGGGATAATACCGCGCC
ACATAGCAGAACTTTAAAAGTGCTCATCATTGGAAAACGTTCTTCGGGGCGAAAACTCTCAAGGATCTTA
CCGCTGTTGAGATCCAGTTCGATGTAACCCACTCGTGCACCCAACTGATCTTCAGCATCTTTTACTTTCA
CCAGCGTTTCTGGGTGAGCAAAAACAGGAAGGCAAAATGCCGCAAAAAAGGGAATAAGGGCGACACGGAA
ATGTTGAATACTCATATTCTTCCTT
Features (pLannotate 1.2.2; 24 found; start..end, strand, type, name):
    119..143     -  CDS            KanR (fragment): aminoglycoside phosphotransferase; aph(3')-Ia; confers resistance to kanamycin
    254..842     +  rep_origin     ori: high-copy-number ColE1/pMB1/pBR322/pUC origin of replication
   1067..1084    +  terminator     rrnB T2 terminator (fragment): transcription terminator T2 from the E. coli rrnB gene
   1109..1128    -  CDS            lacZα (fragment): LacZα fragment of β-galactosidase; lacZ fragment
   1584..1600    +  protein_bind   lac operator: The lac repressor binds to the lac operator to inhibit transcription in E. coli. This inhibition can be relieved by adding lactose or isopropyl-β-D-thiogalactopyranoside (IPTG). lac repressor encoded by lacI
   1843..2146    +  enhancer       CMV enhancer: human cytomegalovirus immediate early enhancer
   2147..2350    +  promoter       CMV promoter: human cytomegalovirus (CMV) immediate early promoter
   2486..2529    +  intron         CMV intron (fragment): modified intron A from human cytomegalovirus
   2581..2599    +  promoter       SP6 promoter: promoter for bacteriophage SP6 RNA polymerase
   2603..2640    +  CDS            IgH signal sequence (fragment): signal sequence from the mouse immunoglobulin heavy chain variable region
   2749..3810    +  CDS            PDGFRL (fragment): PGFRL_HUMAN - Also known as PRLTS. Experimental evidence at protein level: Swiss-Prot protein existence level 1. From Homo sapiens (Human).
   3907..4086    +  CDS            Comp (fragment): COMP_RAT - Experimental evidence at protein level: Swiss-Prot protein existence level 1. May play a role in the structural integrity of cartilage via its interaction with other extracellular matrix proteins such as the collagens and fibronectin. Can mediate the interaction of chondrocytes with the cartilage extracellular matrix through interaction with cell surface integrin receptors. Could play a role in the pathogenesis of osteoarthritis. Potent suppressor of apoptosis in both primary chondrocytes and transformed cells. Suppresses apoptosis by blocking the activation of caspase-3 and by indu
   4074..5526    +  CDS            SEAP (fragment): secreted alkaline phosphatase from human placenta The natural enzyme has a C-terminal transmembrane sequence that is replaced by a GPI anchor.
   5551..5592    +  CDS            AviTag™ (fragment): peptide tag that allows for enzymatic biotinylation
   5596..5619    +  CDS            8xHis: 8xHis affinity tag
   5765..5876    +  polyA_signal   bGH poly(A) signal: bovine growth hormone polyadenylation signal
   5877..5985    +  rep_origin     f1 ori (fragment): f1 bacteriophage origin of replication; arrow indicates direction of (+) strand synthesis
   5999..6328    +  promoter       SV40 promoter: SV40 enhancer and early promoter
   6376..6423    +  promoter       EM7 promoter: synthetic bacterial promoter&nbsp
   6442..7041    +  CDS            PuroR (fragment): puromycin N-acetyltransferase; pac from Streptomyces; confers resistance to puromycin
   7051..7176    +  CDS            ble (fragment): BLE_KLEPN - Experimental evidence at protein level: Swiss-Prot protein existence level 1. Binding protein with a strong affinity to the bleomycin family of antibiotics. Binds to CL990; an antimitotic-antibiotic compound. From Klebsiella pneumoniae.
   7171..7292    +  polyA_signal   SV40 poly(A) signal: SV40 polyadenylation signal
   7345..8205    -  CDS            AmpR: β-lactamase; bla; confers resistance to ampicillin, carbenicillin, and related antibiotics
   8208..89      -  promoter       AmpR promoter (fragment) (across the origin): bla
