[The description below was written by a language model from this plasmid's Addgene catalogue record and pLannotate feature annotations shown in this document.]
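Description:
pD649-HAsp-PDGFRL-COMP5AP-AviTag-9xHis is a mammalian expression plasmid built on the pD649 backbone for producing human PDGFRL (platelet-derived growth factor receptor-like protein) as a secreted, multimerised fusion protein. It is propagated in E. coli as a high-copy plasmid through a ColE1/pUC-type origin and selected with ampicillin via a full-length β-lactamase gene. The annotation also detects short remnants of KanR, lacZα, an rrnB terminator and an f1 origin, which appear to be backbone vestiges rather than functional parts. A separate SV40 promoter/EM7 promoter unit drives a puromycin N-acetyltransferase sequence, followed by a short ble fragment and an SV40 polyadenylation signal, which would in principle permit puromycin selection in mammalian cells.

Expression is driven by the CMV enhancer and promoter with a fragment of CMV intron A. A downstream SP6 promoter lies just upstream of the coding region and could support in vitro transcription. The open reading frame starts with a leader sequence: the name indicates an HA signal peptide, although the automated annotation matched a fragment of a mouse IgH signal sequence here. The 1,062 bp PDGFRL insert follows, cloned between preserved NotI and AscI sites. It is fused at its C terminus to the coiled-coil region of rat cartilage oligomeric matrix protein, which assembles into pentamers, then to human placental alkaline phosphatase, an AviTag for enzymatic biotinylation, and a polyhistidine tag (9xHis by name, annotated as 8xHis), ending at a bGH polyadenylation signal. This design yields a high-avidity, enzymatically detectable soluble protein suited to the extracellular protein–protein interaction screening of human IgSF cell-surface proteins described in the associated publication. The depositor notes that some plasmids in this collection may carry an IS4-like transposase insertion upstream of the CMV promoter; none is annotated here.
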