Addgene plasmid #157362: pD649-HAsp-PDGFRL-COMP5AP-AviTag-9xHis
Purpose: Mammalian expression of secreted protein fused to COMP5AP-AviTag-9xHis.
Depositing lab: Chris Garcia. Depositing organization: Stanford University. Publication: A Human IgSF Cell-Surface Interactome Reveals a Complex Network of Protein-Protein Interactions. Wojtowicz WM, Vielmetter J, Fernandes RA, Siepe DH, Eastman CL, Chisholm GB, Cox S, Klock H, Anderson PW, Rue SM, Miller JJ, Glaser SM, Bragstad ML, Vance J, Lam AW, Lesley SA, Zinn K, Garcia KC. Cell. 2020 Aug 20;182(4):1027-1043.e17. doi: 10.1016/j.cell.2020.07.025. PubMed 32822567.
Backbone
  Vector backbone: pD649
  Backbone size w/o insert (bp): 7153
  Vector type: Mammalian Expression
Growth in bacteria
  Bacterial resistance: Ampicillin, 100 μg/mL
  Growth temperature: 37°C
  Growth strain: DH5alpha
  Copy number: High Copy
Gene/Insert
  Gene/Insert name: PDGFRL (alt name: PGFRL)
  Species: H. sapiens (human)
  Insert size (bp): 1062
  Entrez Gene: PDGFRL (a.k.a. PDGRL, PRLTS)
  Promoter: CMV/SP6
  Tag / fusion protein: COMP5AP-AviTag-9xHis (C terminal on backbone)
  Cloning method: Restriction Enzyme; 5′ cloning site GCGGCCGC (not destroyed); 3′ cloning site GGCGCGCC (not destroyed)
  Sequencing primers: 5′ ATTTAGGTGACACTATAG; 3′ CGTCGCACTCCATCACGGTG
Resource information
  A portion of this plasmid was derived from a plasmid made by: synthesis by ThermoFisher
Terms and licenses: Academic/Nonprofit Terms; Industry Terms: Not Available to Industry
Depositor comments: Some plasmids in this collection may have an IS4-like element ISVsa5 family transposase upstream of the CMV promoter.
How to cite: pD649-HAsp-PDGFRL-COMP5AP-AviTag-9xHis was a gift from Chris Garcia (Addgene plasmid # 157362 ; http://n2t.net/addgene:157362 ; RRID:Addgene_157362)
