>Addgene plasmid #157362 | pD649-HAsp-PDGFRL-COMP5AP-AviTag-9xHis | depositor partial sequence | sequence record 303834 | insert (secreted protein)
CAACATCTGCCTAAGAACAAGAGGCCCAAAGAGCCCGGCGAGAACAGAATCAAGCCCACCAACAAGAAAG
TGAAGCCGAAGATCCCCAAGATGAAGGACCGGGACAGCGCCAATAGCGCCCCTAAGACACAGTCTATCAT
GATGCAGGTCCTGGACAAGGGCAGATTCCAGAAGCCTGCCGCCACACTGTCTCTGCTGGCTGGACAGACA
GTGGAACTGCGGTGCAAGGGAAGCAGAATCGGCTGGTCTTACCCCGCCTACCTGGACACCTTCAAGGACA
GCAGACTGAGCGTGAAGCAGAACGAGAGATACGGCCAGCTGACCCTGGTCAATAGCACCTCTGCCGATAC
CGGCGAGTTCAGCTGTTGGGTGCAACTGTGCAGCGGCTACATCTGCAGAAAGGACGAGGCCAAGACCGGC
AGCACCTACATCTTTTTCACCGAGAAGGGCGAGCTGTTCGTGCCCTCTCCTAGCTACTTCGACGTGGTGT
ATCTGAACCCCGACAGACAGGCCGTGGTGCCTTGTAGAGTGACAGTGCTGAGCGCCAAAGTGACCCTGCA
CAGAGAGTTCCCCGCCAAAGAGATTCCTGCCAACGGCACCGACATCGTGTACGACATGAAGCGGGGCTTC
GTGTACCTGCAGCCTCACTCTGAACACCAGGGCGTCGTGTACTGTAGAGCCGAAGCTGGCGGCAGATCCC
AGATCAGCGTGAAGTACCAGCTGCTGTACGTGGCCGTGCCTTCTGGCCCTCCTAGCACAACAATCCTGGC
CAGCAGCAACAAAGTGAAGTCCGGCGACGACATCAGCGTGCTGTGTACAGTGCTGGGCGAGCCCGATGTG
GAAGTGGAATTCACCTGGATCTTCCCCGGCCAGAAAGACGAGAGGCCTGTGACCATTCAGGACACCTGGC
GCCTGATCCACAGAGGCCTGGGACACACCACAAGAATCAGCCAGAGCGTGATCACCGTCGAGGACTTCGA
GACAATCGACGCCGGCTACTACATCTGTACAGCCCAGAATCTGCAGGGCCAGACCACCGTGGCTACAACC
GTGGAATTCTCT
